>Addgene plasmid #207587 | pJS65 | addgene full sequence | sequence record 414337 | Addgene NGS Result
[124 nt withheld, positions 1-124]
C
[141 nt withheld, positions 126-266]
CCTTTGACGTTGGAGTCCACGTTCTTT
[37 nt withheld, positions 294-330]
ACCCTATCTCGGGCTATTCTTTTGATTTATAAGGGATTTTGCCGATTTCGGCCTATTGGTTAAAAAATGA
GCTGATTTAACAAAAATTTAACGCGAATTTTAACAAAATATTAACGTTTACAATTTAAAAGGATCTAGGT
GAAGATCCTTTTTGATAATCTCATGACCAAAATCCCTTAACGTGAGTTTTCGTTCCACTGAGCGTCAGAC
CCCGTAGAAAAGATCAAAGGATCTTCTTGAGATCCTTTTTTTCTGCGCGTAATCTGCTGCTTGCAAACAA
AAAAACCACCGCTACCAGCGGTGGTTTGTTTGCCGGATCAAGAGCTACCAACTCTTTTTCCGAAGGTAAC
TGGCTTCAGCAGAGCGCAGATACCAAATACTGTCCTTCTAGTGTAGCCGTAGTTAGGCCACCACTTCAAG
AACTCTGTAGCACCGCCTACATACCTCGCTCTGCTAATCCTGTTACCAGTGGCTGCTGCCAGTGGCGATA
AGTCGTGTCTTACCGGGTTGGACTCAAGACGATAGTTACCGGATAAGGCGCAGCGGTCGGGCTGAACGGG
GGGTTCGTGCACACAGCCCAGCTTGGAGCGAACGACCTACACCGAACTGAGATACCTACAGCGTGAGCTA
TGAGAAAGCGCCACGCTTCCCGAAGGGAGAAAGGCGGACAGGTATCCGGTAAGCGGCAGGGTCGGAACAG
GAGAGCGCACGAGGGAGCTTCCAGGGGGAAACGCCTGGTATCTTTATAGTCCTGTCGGGTTTCGCCACCT
CTGACTTGAGCGTCGATTTTTGTGATGCTCGTCAGGGGGGCGGAGCCTATGGAAAAACGCCAGCAACGCG
GCCTTTTTACGGTTCCTGGCCTTTTGCTGGCCTTTTGCTCACATGTTCTTTCCTGCGTTATCCCCTGATT
CTGTGGATAACCGTATTACCGCCTTTGAGTGAGCTGATACCGCTCGCCGCAGCCGAACGACCGAGCGCAG
CGAGTCAGTGAGCGAGGAAGCGGAAGAGCGCCTGATGCGGTATTTTCTCCTTACGCATCTGTGCGGTATT
TCACACCGCATAGGGTCATGGCTGCGCCCCGACACCCGCCAACACCCGCTGACGCGCCCTGACGGGCTTG
TCTGCTCCCGGCATCCGCTTACAGACAAGCTGTGACCGTCTCCGGGAGCTGCATGTGTCAGAGGTTTTCA
CCGTCATCACCGAAACGCGCGAGGCAGAAGGAGATGGCGCCCAACAGTCCCCCGGCCACGGGGCCTGCCA
CCATACCCACGCCGAAACAAGCGCTCATGAGCCCGAAGTGGCGAGCCCGATCTTCCCCATCGGTGATGTC
GGCGATATAGGCGCCAGCAACCGCACCTGTGGCGCCGGTGATGCCGGCCACGATGCGTCCGGCGTAGAGG
ATCTGCTCATGTTTGACAGCTTATCATCGATGCATAATGTGCCTGTCAAATGGACGAAGCAGGGATTCTG
CAAACCCTATGCTACTCCGTCAAGCCGTCAATTGTCTGATTCGTTACCAATTATGACAACTTGACGGCTA
CATCATTCACTTTTTCTTCACAACCGGCACGGAACTCGCTCGGGCTGGCCCCGGTGCATTTTTTAAATAC
CCGCGAGAAATAGAGTTGATCGTCAAAACCAACATTGCGACCGACGGTGGCGATAGGCATCCGGGTGGTG
CTCAAAAGCAGCTTCGCCTGGCTGATACGTTGGTCCTCGCGCCAGCTTAAGACGCTAATCCCTAACTGCT
GGCGGAAAAGATGTGACAGACGCGACGGCGACAAGCAAACATGCTGTGCGACGCTGGCGATATCAAAATT
GCTGTCTGCCAGGTGATCGCTGATGTACTGACAAGCCTCGCGTACCCGATTATCCATCGGTGGATGGAGC
GACTCGTTAATCGCTTCCATGCGCCGCAGTAACAATTGCTCAAGCAGATTTATCGCCAGCAGCTCCGAAT
AGCGCCCTTCCCCTTGCCCGGCGTTAATGATTTGCCCAAACAGGTCGCTGAAATGCGGCTGGTGCGCTTC
ATCCGGGCGAAAGAACCCCGTATTGGCAAATATTGACGGCCAGTTAAGCCATTCATGCCAGTAGGCGCGC
GGACGAAAGTAAACCCACTGGTGATACCATTCGCGAGCCTCCGGATGACGACCGTAGTGATGAATCTCTC
CTGGCGGGAACAGCAAAATATCACCCGGTCGGCAAACAAATTCTCGTCCCTGATTTTTCACCACCCCCTG
ACCGCGAATGGTGAGATTGAGAATATAACCTTTCATTCCCAGCGGTCGGTCGATAAAAAAATCGAGATAA
CCGTTGGCCTCAATCGGCGTTAAACCCGCCACCAGATGGGCATTAAACGAGTATCCCGGCAGCAGGGGAT
CATTTTGCGCTTCAGCCATACTTTTCATACTCCCGCCATTCAGAGAAGAAACCAATTGTCCATATTGCAT
CAGACATTGCCGTCACTGCGTCTTTTACTGGCTCTTCTCGCTAACCAAACCGGTAACCCCGCTTATTAAA
AGCATTCTGTAACAAAGCGGGACCAAAGCCATGACAAAAACGCGTAACAAAAGTGTCTATAATCACGGCA
GAAAAGTCCACATTGATTATTTGCACGGCGTCACACTTTGCTATGCCATAGCATTTTTATCCATAAGATT
AGCGGATCCTACCTGACGCTTTTTATCGCAACTCTCTACTGTTTCTCCATACCCGTTTTTTTGGGCTAGC
AGGAGGAATTCATGGATAGCACTGAGAGCCTGTTCACCGGGGTGGTGCCCATCCTGGTCGAGCTGGACGG
CGACGTAAACGGCCACAAGTTCAGCGTGCGCGGCGAGGGCGAGGGCGATGCCACCAACGGCAAGCTGACC
CTGAAGTTCATCTGCACCACCGGCAAGCTGCCCGTGCCCTGGCCCACCCTCGTGACCACCCTGACCTACG
GCGTGCAGTGCTTCAGCCGCTACCCCGACCACATGAAGCAGCACGACTTCTTCAAGTCCGCCATGCCCGA
AGGCTACGTCCAGGAGCGCACCATCACCTTCAAGGACGACGGCACCTACAAGACCCGCGCCGAGGTGAAG
TTCGAGGGCGACACCCTGGTGAACCGCATCGAGCTGAAGGGCATCGACTTCAAGGAGGACGGCAACATCC
TGGGGCACAAGCTGGAGTACAACTACAACAGCCACAACGTCTATATCACCGCCGACAAGCAGAAGAACGG
CATCAAGGCCAACTTCAAGATCCGCCACAACGTGGAGGACGGCAGCGTGCAGCTCGCCGACCACTACCAG
CAGAACACCCCCATCGGCGACGGCCCCGTGCTGCTGCCCGACAACCACTACCTGAGCACCCAGTCCAAGC
TGAGCAAAGACCCCAACGAGAAGCGCGATCACATGGTCCTGCTGGAGTTCGTGACCGCCGCCGGGATCAC
TGGAGGCAGTGGCGGTTCTGGTGGTGGTGGTTCTACCCTTGATTTACCTCGCCGCTTCCCCTGGCCGACG
TTACTTTCGGTCTGCATTCATGGTGCTGTTGTGGCGGGTCTGCTCTATACCTCGGTACATCAGGTTATTG
AACTACCTGCGCCTGCGCAGCCGATTTCTGTCACGATGGTTACGCCTGCTGATCTCGAACCGCCACAAGC
CGTTCAGCCGCCACCGGAGCCGGTGGTAGAGCCAGAACCGGAACCTGAGCCGATCCCCGAACCGCCAAAA
GAAGCACCGGTGGTCATTGAAAAGCCGAAGCCGAAACCTAAGCCAAAACCGAAGCCGGTGAAAAAGGTAC
AGGAGCAGCCAAAACGCGATGTCAAACCCGTAGAGTCGCGTCCGGCATCACCGTTTGAAAATACGGCACC
GGCACGCCTGACATCAAGTACAGCAACGGCTGCAACCAGCAAGCCGGTTACCAGTGTGGCTTCAGGACCA
CGCGCATTAAGCCGTAATCAGCCGCAGTATCCGGCACGAGCACAGGCATTGCGCATTGAAGGGCAGGTTA
AAGTTAAATTTGACGTTACGCCGGATGGTCGCGTGGATAACGTACAAATCCTCTCAGCCAAGCCTGCGAA
CATGTTTGAGCGTGAGGTGAAAAATGCGATGCGCAGATGGCGTTATGAGCCGGGTAAGCCAGGCAGTGGG
ATTGTGGTGAATATCCTGTTTAAAATTAACGGCACCACCGAAATTCAGTAAAAGCTTGGCTGTTTTGGCG
GATGAGAGAAGATTTTCAGCCTGATACAGATTAAATCAGAACGCAGAAGCGGTCTGATAAAACAGAATTT
GCCTGGCGGCAGTAGCGCGGTGGTCCCACCTGACCCCATGCCGAACTCAGAAGTGAAACGCCGTAGCGCC
GATGGTAGTGTGGGGTCTCCCCATGCGAGAGTAGGGAACTGCCAGGCATCAAATAAAACGAAAGGCTCAG
TCGAAAGACTGGGCCTTTCGTTTTATCTGTTGTTTGTCGGTGAACGCTCTCCTGAGTAGGACAAATCCGC
CGGGAGCGGATTTGAACGTTGCGAAGCAACGGCCCGGAGGGTGGCGGGCAGGACGCCCGCCATAAACTGC
CAGGCATCAAATTAAGCAGAAGGCCATCCTGACGGATGGCCTTTTTGCGTTTCTACAAACTCTTTTGTTT
ATTTTTCTAAATACATTCAAATATGTATCCGCTCATGAGACAATAACCCTGATAAATGCTTCAATAATAT
TGAAAAAGGAAGAGTATGAGTATTCAACATTTCCGTGTCGCCCTTATTCCCTTTTTTGCGGCATTTTGCC
TTCCTGTTTTTGCTCACCCAGAAACGCTGGTGAAAGTAAAAGATGCTGAAGATCAGTTGGGTGCACGAGT
GGGTTACATCGAACTGGATCTCAACAGCGGTAAGATCCTTGAGAGTTTTCGCCCCGAAGAACGTTTTCCA
ATGATGAGCACTTTTAAAGTTCTGCTATGTGGCGCGGTATTATCCCGTGTTGACGCCGGGCAAGAGCAAC
TCGGTCGCCGCATACACTATTCTCAGAATGACTTGGTTGAGTACTCACCAGTCACAGAAAAGCATCTTAC
GGATGGCATGACAGTAAGAGAATTATGCAGTGCTGCCATAACCATGAGTGATAACACTGCGGCCAACTTA
CTTCTGACAACGATCGGAGGACCGAAGGAGCTAACCGCTTTTTTGCACAACATGGGGGATCATGTAACTC
GCCTTGATCGTTGGGAACCGGAGCTGAATGAAGCCATACCAAACGACGAGCGTGACACCACGATGCCTGT
AGCAATGGCAACAACGTTGCGCAAACTATTAACTGGCGAACTACTTACTCTAGCTTCCCGGCAACAATTA
ATAGACTGGATGGAGGCGGATAAAGTTGCAGGACCACTTCTGCGCTCGGCCCTTCCGGCTGGCTGGTTTA
TTGCTGATAAATCTGGAGCCGGTGAGCGTGGGTCTCGCGGTATCATTGCAGCACTGGGGCCAGATGGTAA
GCCCTCCCGTATCGTAGTTATCTACACGACGGGGAGTCAGGCAACTATGGATGAACGAAATAGACAGATC
GCTGAGATAGGTGCCTCACTGATTAAGCATTGGTAACTGTCAGACCAAGTTTACTCATATATACTTTAGA
TTGATTT
Features (pLannotate 1.2.2; 15 found; start..end, strand, type, name):
      1..381     +  rep_origin     M13 ori (sequence partly withheld): M13 bacteriophage origin of replication; arrow indicates direction of (+) strand synthesis
    567..1155    +  rep_origin     ori: high-copy-number ColE1/pMB1/pBR322/pUC origin of replication
   1341..1392    -  misc_feature   bom (fragment): basis of mobility region from pBR322
   1508..1547    -  CDS            rop (fragment): Rop protein, which maintains plasmids at low copy number; rop
   1548..1733    -  CDS            TcR (fragment): tetracycline efflux protein; tet; confers resistance to tetracycline
   1743..1761    +  promoter       tet promoter (fragment): E. coli promoter for tetracycline efflux protein gene
   1851..2729    -  CDS            araC: L-arabinose regulatory protein; araC
   2756..3040    +  promoter       araBAD promoter: araBAD; promoter of the L-arabinose operon of E. coli; the araC regulatory gene is transcribed in the opposite direction (Guzman et al., 1995)
   3072..3779    +  CDS            msGFP2: photostable monomeric superfolder GFP (Valbuena et al., 2020)
   3795..4508    +  CDS            tonB: TONB_ECOLI - Also known as exbA. Experimental evidence at protein level: Swiss-Prot protein existence level 1. Interacts with outer membrane receptor proteins that carry out high-affinity binding and energy dependent uptake into the periplasmic space of specific substrates such as cobalamin, and various iron compounds (such as iron dicitrate, enterochelin, aerobactin, etc.). In the absence of TonB these receptors bind their substrates but do not carry out active transport. TonB also interacts with some colicins and is involved in the energy-dependent, irreversible steps of bacteriophages phi 8
   4601..4716    +  ncRNA          5S rRNA: Accession: RF00001 - 5S ribosomal RNA
   4720..4806    +  terminator     rrnB T1 terminator: Escherichia coli rrnB; transcription terminator T1 from the E. coli rrnB gene
   4898..4925    +  terminator     rrnB T2 terminator: transcription terminator T2 from the E. coli rrnB gene
   4944..5035    +  promoter       AmpR promoter: bla
   5036..5896    +  CDS            AmpR: β-lactamase; bla; confers resistance to ampicillin, carbenicillin, and related antibiotics
