[The description below was written by a language model from this plasmid's Addgene catalogue record and pLannotate feature annotations shown in this document.]
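Description:
pJS65 is a bacterial expression plasmid built on the pBAD24 backbone for arabinose-inducible production of a GFP-TonB fusion protein in Escherichia coli. The sequenced plasmid is about 5.9 kb and is maintained through a ColE1/pMB1-type origin of replication, with selection by ampicillin via the β-lactamase gene (AmpR) driven by its own promoter. An M13 phage origin is also present, a standard backbone element that permits single-stranded DNA production with helper phage. Short remnants of pBR322-derived sequences (fragments of bom, rop, the tetracycline resistance gene and its promoter) are annotated. These are backbone leftovers rather than functional parts. The catalogue entry lists the copy number as unknown.

The payload lies downstream of the araBAD promoter, with the araC regulator gene transcribed divergently. AraC represses the promoter in the absence of L-arabinose and activates it when the sugar is supplied, which allows expression levels to be titrated. The roughly 1.4 kb insert consists of msGFP2, a photostable monomeric superfolder GFP, placed upstream of the E. coli tonB coding sequence and separated from it by a short gap that presumably encodes a linker, so the fluorescent protein sits at the N-terminus of TonB. Transcription ends at the rrnB T1 and T2 terminators, which are preceded by the 5S rRNA segment typical of this terminator region. TonB couples energy from the inner membrane to outer-membrane receptors for uptake of substrates such as cobalamin and iron siderophores. The fusion therefore provides a fluorescently labelled TonB, consistent with its use in a study of force transduction across the E. coli cell envelope, although the record gives no purpose beyond GFP-TonB expression.
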