Addgene plasmid #207587: pJS65
Purpose: GFP-TonB expression
Depositing lab: Colin Kleanthous. Depositing organization: University of Oxford. Publication: Tunable force transduction through the Escherichia coli cell envelope. Williams-Jones DP, Webby MN, Press CE, Gradon JM, Armstrong SR, Szczepaniak J, Kleanthous C. Proc Natl Acad Sci U S A. 2023 Nov 21;120(47):e2306707120. doi: 10.1073/pnas.2306707120. Epub 2023 Nov 16. PubMed 37972066.
Backbone
  Vector backbone: pBAD24
  Vector type: Bacterial Expression
Growth in bacteria
  Bacterial resistance: Ampicillin, 100 μg/mL
  Growth temperature: 37°C
  Growth strain: DH5alpha
  Copy number: Unknown
Gene/Insert
  Gene/Insert name: GFP-TonB
  Species: E. coli
  Insert size (bp): 1440
  Cloning method: Ligation Independent Cloning
Terms and licenses: Academic/Nonprofit Terms; Industry Terms: Not Available to Industry
How to cite: pJS65 was a gift from Colin Kleanthous (Addgene plasmid # 207587 ; http://n2t.net/addgene:207587 ; RRID:Addgene_207587)
